>Addgene plasmid #196493 | pGEARBOCS-v0-Vamp2-GeneTRAP | addgene full sequence | sequence record 388467 | Addgene NGS Result
AAATCAGTCCGCTCAAAAGCGAGAGCCTGCTTAGCCCTCTCACCCGCATCTACGTTTTCCTTTCTAATTC
TCCTCATAACAAGGGAGACTGCGTTTGAATCGCTAGGCCGGGGGAGCCCGCTGCGTCGATGCAGCATATT
CAGTTGGCCCAAGTGCTGCTGGATAGTCTTGACAGCCAGCCCTCTTGCCTGGAGATACAGCAGGTAATCG
CGCACGTCCTCCGGCTCGGCGGGGAACCATTTGCGATTGTTCAGCTTACACCAGGCTGCCCAGGATCGGC
ACACGCTAAGCAGCATTTTCCAGGTGTGTTCAGAAAACGCCTGTCTATCCCTAAACATATCCATGAGATT
TTTCCTGACCTCATCGCTAGTGGCATCTACTGGCAGCGCAGGGAGGTTCTGGTGAACAGTCAGGAGATTG
GACACCTTCCTCTTCTTCTTGGGCATGGTGGCGGTACCGCTAGCCTATAGTGAGTCGTATTAAGTACTCT
AGCCTTAAGAGCTGTAATTGAACTGGGAGTGGACACCTGTGGAGAGAAAGGCAAAGTGGATGTCAGTAAG
ACCAATAGGTGCCTATCAGAAACGCAAGAGTCTTCTCTGTCTCGACAAGCCCAGTTTCTATTGGTCTCCT
TAAACCTGTCTTGTAACCTTGATACTTACCTGCCCAGTGCCTCACGACCAACTTCTGCAGCTTAAGTTCG
AGACTGTTGTGTCAGAAGCACTGACTGCGTTAGCAATTTAACTGTGATAAACTACCGCAATAAAGCTTGC
GAGCAGCGGAGGTGATGCGTCTCCTCTCCAACCTGCTCTGGCTCTGCTCGCTCCTGGGATGCGAGGGCTT
TATGAAGGAGTGGGCTAGACTGGCGATGCCCGGGTGCCCCTGGCAACACCCCCTGGCATAGCCTGAGGGG
GTGGGGTTGGGCCGCAGCCCAGCTATGGGGAGAGCTCTCCCCTCACCCATTTGTGTCCTTGGACTTCTGG
GAAGCAGACAGCCCTCCTCTCCCCCCCTGCCACCCACTGTCCATGCCTGGGCATCCCCTGATCCCCTTTC
CTGGGCACAGGCTGAATAGAGCCTTGTTCTCCACCGCCGGTGGCGCCACACAGCAAGGGCAGCCCCTAGG
GGGCTGTGCTGCTTTTATCCCAAGATGCCAGGCTGTCAGGCTGGGGTGCAATGCAAGCCCCCTGCTCAAT
GGGCTTCTCGGAAGGCATTTGAGGGGGGCTGGGGTGCGGCGGGAAGCAGGCACTGTGCCCACCCCGAACA
TTGTGTCTGTGCCAAGGTGAGTCATTCACTGGGCATGAAGAGGAGGCCCTGGGGGGCGGCCAGCCCAATG
CTGCCAGGTCTGCTTGCAGACAAGGCCTGGCTGTCTGCCTCCTCCCCAGCTCACAGAGCCAGCTCAGGCC
CCCGAGCCTCTGTCAGAGCAGCGTCCCCTACTCCACACCAGGATATGTTAGATCTCCCTCTGCAGTCTAG
AGTCGACCCGTCCCGCCTGCCGCCCCGGCCAACTTGTTTATTGCAGCTTATAATGGTTACAAATAAAGCA
ATAGCATCACAAATTTCACAAATAAAGCATTTTTTTCACTGCATTCTAGTTGTGGTTTGTCCAAACTCAT
CAATGTATCTTATCATGTCTGCTCGAAGCGGCCGCTTACAGGATGATGCAGCACTTGTACAGCTCGTCCA
TGCCGCCGGTGGAGTGGCGGCCCTCGGCGCGTTCGTACTGTTCCACGATGGTGTAGTCCTCGTTGTGGGA
GGTGATGTCCAACTTGATGTTGACGTTGTAGGCGCCGGGCAGCTGCACGGGCTTCTTGGCCTTGTAGGTG
GTCTTGACCTCAGCGTCGTAGTGGCCGCCGTCCTTCAGCTTCAGCCTCTGCTTGATCTCGCCCTTCAGGG
CGCCGTCCTCGGGGTACATCCGCTCGGAGGAGGCCTCCCAGCCCATGGTCTTCTTCTGCATTACGGGGCC
GTCGGAGGGGAAGTTGGTGCCGCGCAGCTTCACCTTGTAGATGAACTCGCCGTCCTGCAGGGAGGAGTCC
TGGGTCACGGTCACCACGCCGCCGTCCTCGAAGTTCATCACGCGCTCCCACTTGAAGCCCTCGGGGAAGG
ACAGCTTCAAGTAGTCGGGGATGTCGGCGGGGTGCTTCACGTAGGCCTTGGAGCCGTACATGAACTGAGG
GGACAGGATGTCCCAGGCGAAGGGCAGGGGGCCACCCTTGGTCACCTTCAGCTTGGCGGTCTGGGTGCCC
TCGTAGGGGCGGCCCTCGCCCTCGCCCTCGATCTCGAACTCGTGGCCGTTCACGGAGCCCTCCATGTGCA
CCTTGAAGCGCATGAACTCCTTGATGATGGCCATGTTATCCTCCTCGCCCTTGCTCACATCCGTCCCGCC
TGCCGCCCCGGCCGGATCCAAAAAAGCACCGACTCGGTGCCACTTTTTCAAGTTGATAACGGACTAGCCT
TATTTTAACTTGCTATTTCTAGCTCTAAAACTCCCGCCTGCCGCCCCGGCCCGGTGTTTCGTCCTTTCCA
CAAGATATATAAAGCCAAGAAATCGAAATACTTTCAAGTTACGGTAAGCATATGATAGTCCATTTTAAAA
CATAATTTTAAAACTGCAAACTACCCAAGAAATTATTACTTTCTACGTCACGTATTTTGTACTAATATCT
TTGTGTTTACAGTCAAATTAATTCCAATTATCTCTCTAACAGCCTTGTATCGTATATGCAAATATGAAGG
AATCATGGGAAATAGGCCCTCACGCGTGCGGCCGCAGGAACCCCTAGTGATGGAGTTGGCCACTCCCTCT
CTGCGCGCTCGCTCGCTCACTGAGGCCGGGCGACCAAAGGTCGCCCGACGCCCGGGCGGCCTCAGTGAGC
GAGCGAGCGCGCAGCTGCCTGCAGGACATGTGAGCAAAAGGCCAGCAAAAGGCCAGGAACCGTAAAAAGG
CCGCGTTGCTGGCGTTTTTCCATAGGCTCCGCCCCCCTGACGAGCATCACAAAAATCGACGCTCAAGTCA
GAGGTGGCGAAACCCGACAGGACTATAAAGATACCAGGCGTTTCCCCCTGGAAGCTCCCTCGTGCGCTCT
CCTGTTCCGACCCTGCCGCTTACCGGATACCTGTCCGCCTTTCTCCCTTCGGGAAGCGTGGCGCTTTCTC
ATAGCTCACGCTGTAGGTATCTCAGTTCGGTGTAGGTCGTTCGCTCCAAGCTGGGCTGTGTGCACGAACC
CCCCGTTCAGCCCGACCGCTGCGCCTTATCCGGTAACTATCGTCTTGAGTCCAACCCGGTAAGACACGAC
TTATCGCCACTGGCAGCAGCCACTGGTAACAGGATTAGCAGAGCGAGGTATGTAGGCGGTGCTACAGAGT
TCTTGAAGTGGTGGCCTAACTACGGCTACACTAGAAGAACAGTATTTGGTATCTGCGCTCTGCTGAAGCC
AGTTACCTTCGGAAAAAGAGTTGGTAGCTCTTGATCCGGCAAACAAACCACCGCTGGTAGCGGTGGTTTT
TTTGTTTGCAAGCAGCAGATTACGCGCAGAAAAAAAGGATCTCAAGAAGATCCTTTGATCTTTTCTACGG
GGTCTGACGCTCAGTGGAACGAAAACTCACGTTAAGGGATTTTGGTCATGAGATTATCAAAAAGGATCTT
CACCTAGATCCTTTTAAATTAAAAATGAAGTTTTAAATCAATCTAAAGTATATATGAGTAAACTTGGTCT
GACAGTTACCAATGCTTAATCAGTGAGGCACCTATCTCAGCGATCTGTCTATTTCGTTCATCCATAGTTG
CCTGACTCCCCGTCGTGTAGATAACTACGATACGGGAGGGCTTACCATCTGGCCCCAGTGCTGCAATGAT
ACCGCGAGACCCACGCTCACCGGCTCCAGATTTATCAGCAATAAACCAGCCAGCCGGAAGGGCCGAGCGC
AGAAGTGGTCCTGCAACTTTATCCGCCTCCATCCAGTCTATTAATTGTTGCCGGGAAGCTAGAGTAAGTA
GTTCGCCAGTTAATAGTTTGCGCAACGTTGTTGCCATTGCTACAGGCATCGTGGTGTCACGCTCGTCGTT
TGGTATGGCTTCATTCAGCTCCGGTTCCCAACGATCAAGGCGAGTTACATGATCCCCCATGTTGTGCAAA
AAAGCGGTTAGCTCCTTCGGTCCTCCGATCGTTGTCAGAAGTAAGTTGGCCGCAGTGTTATCACTCATGG
TTATGGCAGCACTGCATAATTCTCTTACTGTCATGCCATCCGTAAGATGCTTTTCTGTGACTGGTGAGTA
CTCAACCAAGTCATTCTGAGAATAGTGTATGCGGCGACCGAGTTGCTCTTGCCCGGCGTCAATACGGGAT
AATACCGCGCCACATAGCAGAACTTTAAAAGTGCTCATCATTGGAAAACGTTCTTCGGGGCGAAAACTCT
CAAGGATCTTACCGCTGTTGAGATCCAGTTCGATGTAACCCACTCGTGCACCCAACTGATCTTCAGCATC
TTTTACTTTCACCAGCGTTTCTGGGTGAGCAAAAACAGGAAGGCAAAATGCCGCAAAAAAGGGAATAAGG
GCGACACGGAAATGTTGAATACTCATACTCTTCCTTTTTCAATATTATTGAAGCATTTATCAGGGTTATT
GTCTCATGAGCGGATACATATTTGAATGTATTTAGAAAAATAAACAAATAGGGGTTCCGCGCACATTTCC
CCGAAAAGTGCCACCTGACGTCTAAGAAACCATTATTATCATGACATTAACCTATAAAAATAGGCGTATC
ACGAGGCCCTTTCGTCTCGCGCGTTTCGGTGATGACGGTGAAAACCTCTGACACATGCAGCTCCCGGAGA
CGGTCACAGCTTGTCTGTAAGCGGATGCCGGGAGCAGACAAGCCCGTCAGGGCGCGTCAGCGGGTGTTGG
CGGGTGTCGGGGCTGGCTTAACTATGCGGCATCAGAGCAGATTGTACTGAGAGTGCACCATAAAATTGTA
AACGTTAATATTTTGTTAAAATTCGCGTTAAATTTTTGTTAAATCAGCTCATTTTTTAACCAATAGACCG
AAATCGGCAAAATCCCTTATAAATCAAAAGAATAGCCCGAGATAGAGT
[37 nt withheld, positions 5089-5125]
AAAGAACGTGGACTCCAACGTCAAAGG
[49 nt withheld, positions 5153-5201]
T
[91 nt withheld, positions 5203-5293]
G
[124 nt withheld, positions 5295-5418]
CCCATTCGCCATTCAGGCTGCGCAACTGTTGGGAAGGGCGATCGGTGCGGGCCTCTTCGCTATTACGCCA
GCTGGCGAAAGGGGGATGTGCTGCAAGGCGATTAAGTTGGGTAACGCCAGGGTTTTCCCAGTCACGACGT
TGTAAAACGACGGCCAGTGAATTAGGTTAATTAAGGCTGCGCGCTCGCTCGCTCACTGAGGCCGCCCGGG
CAAAGCCCGGGCGTCGGGCGACCTTTGGTCGCCCGGCCTCAGTGAGCGAGCGAGCGCGCAGAGAGGGAGT
GGCCAACTCCATCACTAGGGGTTCCTTGTAGTTAATGATTAACCCGCCATGCTACTTATCTACGTAGCCA
TGCTCTAGGAAGATCCTTATCGATTTTACCACATTTGTAGAGGTTTTACTTGCTTTAAAAAACCTCCCAC
ATCTCCCCCTGAACCTGAAACATAAAATGAATGCAATTGTTGTTGTTAACTTGTTTATTGCAGCTTATAA
TGGTTACAAATAAAGCAATAGCATCACAAATTTCACAAATAAAGCATTTTTTTCACTGCATTCTAGTTGT
GGTTTGTCCAAACTCATCAATGTATCTTATCATGTCTGCTCGAAGCGGCCGCAAGCTTGATATCGAATTC
CTAGTCACCATCTTCGAGCAGTCTCACCATGGCCCCGGTTTCAGAGTCAAGATTGCGGATATAGTTCATA
ACGATGTTCACATTTGTCCAACCTCCAGCTTGCATAATCTCTGGTATGGAGACTCCTGCCCGCGCCATGT
CTCGTGCGGCCCCCACCCTAGCAGAATGACCTGACCAGGCGAGATACCTCTGGCCACTGTCATCCTTGGC
TCCGTATATGAGTCGGTGGGTTGCCTCAAAGATCCCTTCAAGGGCCCGTGTACTCAATTGGCTGGTGGCA
GAGGGCGCGGCGACTCCGTTTTTTCTCACTCGACAGAACAAGTAATTATTAGGGTCGTCAGCCACGCCGG
ACACTGAGATCCATCTTTCCACCAGCTTCGTTACGCCCAGGGACAAGGCCTTTTCAACGCCAGCGGTGCT
GACCAATGTCTTTGTGCGTCCAATATGAATAAGCATCCGGCCGCCGTCCGTTCGACTGATGTCTTTCACT
CTGATCCGGGCGATCTCAGCTATGCGCAGAAGTGTGTTATATGCAATTCCCAGAAATGCGAGGTTCCTGA
TGTCCTGGCACCGATCGCTGTTCTCCATCAGGGATCTGACCTGGTCG
Features (pLannotate 1.2.2; 20 found; start..end, strand, type, name):
    464..482     -  promoter       T7 promoter: promoter for bacteriophage T7 RNA polymerase
    527..659     -  intron         chimeric intron: chimera between introns from human β-globin and immunoglobulin heavy chain genes
   1501..1622    +  polyA_signal   SV40 poly(A) signal: SV40 polyadenylation signal
   1664..2368    -  CDS            mCherry: mCherry is a basic (constitutively fluorescent) red fluorescent protein published in 2004, derived from Discosoma sp.. It is reported to be a very rapidly-maturing monomer with low acid sensitivity.
   2406..2481    -  misc_RNA       gRNA scaffold: guide RNA scaffold for the Streptococcus pyogenes CRISPR/Cas9 system
   2511..2751    -  promoter       U6 promoter: RNA polymerase III promoter for human U6 snRNA
   2801..2828    -  repeat_region  AAV2 ITR (fragment): inverted terminal repeat of adeno-associated virus serotype 2 inverted
   2857..2884    -  repeat_region  AAV2 ITR (fragment): inverted terminal repeat of adeno-associated virus serotype 2 inverted
   2957..3545    -  rep_origin     ori: high-copy-number ColE1/pMB1/pBR322/pUC origin of replication
   3716..4576    -  CDS            AmpR: β-lactamase; bla; confers resistance to ampicillin, carbenicillin, and related antibiotics
   4577..4681    -  promoter       AmpR promoter: bla
   4776..4811    +  CDS            rop (fragment): Rop protein, which maintains plasmids at low copy number; rop
   4913..4962    +  misc_feature   bom (fragment): basis of mobility region from pBR322
   4963..5418    -  rep_origin     f1 ori (sequence partly withheld): f1 bacteriophage origin of replication; arrow indicates direction of (+) strand synthesis
   5423..5580    -  CDS            lacZα (fragment): LacZα fragment of β-galactosidase; lacZ fragment
   5594..5724    -  repeat_region  AAV2 ITR (fragment): inverted terminal repeat of adeno-associated virus serotype 2 inverted
   5795..5863    +  CDS            large T antigen (fragment): large T antigen from SV40 (simian virus 40)
   5886..6007    +  polyA_signal   SV40 poly(A) signal: SV40 polyadenylation signal
   6031..6050    -  misc_feature   MCS (fragment): pBluescript multiple cloning site
   6052..422     -  CDS            cre (across the origin): RECR_BPP1 - Experimental evidence at protein level: Swiss-Prot protein existence level 1. Catalyzes site-specific recombination between two 34-base- pair LOXP sites. Its role is to maintain the phage genome as a monomeric unit-copy plasmid in the lysogenic state. From Escherichia phage P1 (Bacteriophage P1).
