[The description below was written by a language model from this plasmid's Addgene catalogue record and pLannotate feature annotations shown in this document.]
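Description:
pGEARBOCS-v0-Vamp2-GeneTRAP is an AAV transfer plasmid built on the GEARBOCS backbone for CRISPR-based gene editing in mammalian cells; the associated publication describes the system as an AAV tool for in vivo editing in astrocytes. The stated purpose of this version is to knock out and gene-trap mouse VAMP2 at the same time. In bacteria it is maintained through a high-copy ColE1/pUC-type origin and selected with ampicillin via the β-lactamase gene. An f1 origin and remnants of lacZα, rop and bom from earlier cloning vectors are also annotated. AAV2 inverted terminal repeats, detected only as fragments, flank the payload and would allow it to be packaged into recombinant AAV particles.

Between the ITRs the feature table shows three functional units, all on the same strand. A human U6 promoter drives a guide RNA built on the Streptococcus pyogenes Cas9 scaffold, listed in the catalogue simply as "gRNA" and presumably directed against Vamp2. Next to it lies an mCherry coding sequence, catalogued as mCherry-CAAX (a membrane-targeted red reporter), with an SV40 polyadenylation signal annotated beside it. No dedicated promoter is annotated for it, which fits a promoterless donor designed to be captured by the targeted locus so that fluorescence reports the trapped gene. The third unit is a Cre recombinase coding sequence preceded by a chimeric β-globin/immunoglobulin intron and followed by another SV40 poly(A) signal. The promoter driving Cre is not annotated or stated in the record. No Cas9 gene is annotated, so the nuclease must be supplied separately; the presence of Cre suggests use with a Cre-dependent Cas9 source, though the record does not say so.
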