Addgene plasmid #196493: pGEARBOCS-v0-Vamp2-GeneTRAP
Purpose: To KO and genetrap mouse VAMP2 simultaneously
Depositing lab: Cagla Eroglu. Depositing organization: Duke University. Publication: GEARBOCS: An Adeno Associated Virus Tool for In Vivo Gene Editing in Astrocytes. Bindu DS, Tan CX, Savage JT, Eroglu C. bioRxiv. 2023 Jan 19:2023.01.17.524433. doi: 10.1101/2023.01.17.524433. Preprint. PubMed 36711516.
Backbone
  Vector backbone: GEARBOCS
  Vector type: Mammalian Expression, AAV, CRISPR
Growth in bacteria
  Bacterial resistance: Ampicillin, 100 μg/mL
  Growth temperature: 37°C
  Growth strain: NEB Stable
  Copy number: High Copy
Gene/Insert 1
  Gene/Insert name: mCherry-CAAX
Gene/Insert 2
  Gene/Insert name: gRNA
Terms and licenses: Academic/Nonprofit Terms; Industry Terms: Not Available to Industry
Depositor comments: Please visit https://doi.org/10.1101/2023.01.17.524433 for bioRxiv preprint.
How to cite: pGEARBOCS-v0-Vamp2-GeneTRAP was a gift from Cagla Eroglu (Addgene plasmid # 196493 ; http://n2t.net/addgene:196493 ; RRID:Addgene_196493)
